>Addgene plasmid #207011 | BS-TRP1-TetOff(7repeats)-GFP-Pho8 | addgene full sequence | sequence record 423100 | Addgene NGS Result
CACACAGGAAACAGCTATGACCATGATTACGCCAAGCGCGCAATTAACCCTCACTAAAGGGAACAAAAGC
TGGTACTATTAGCTGAATTGCCACTGCTATCGTTGTTAGTGGCGTTAGTGCTTGCATTCAAAGACATGGA
GGGCGTTATTACGCCGGAGCTCCTCGACAGCAGATCTGATGACTGGTCAATATATTTTTGCATTGAGGCT
CTGTTTGGAATTATATTTTGAGATGACCCATCTAATGTACTGGTATCACCAGATTTCATGTCGTTTTTTA
AAGCGGCTGCTTGAGTCTTAGCAATAGCGTCACCATCTGGTGAATCCTTTGAAGGAACCACTGACGAAGG
TTTGGACAGTGACGAAGAGGATCTTTCCTGCTTTGAATTAGTCGCGCTGGGAGCAGATGACGAGTTGGTG
GAGCTGGGGGCAGGATTGCTGGCCGTCGTGGGTCCTGAATGGGTCCTTGGCTGGTCCATCTCTATTCTGA
AAACGGAAGAGGAGTAGGGAATATTACTGGCTGAAAATAAGTCTTGAATGAACGTATACGCGTATATTTC
TACCAATCTCTCAACACTGAGTAATGGTAGTTATAAGAAAGAGACCGAGTTAGGGACAGTTAGAGGCGGT
GGAGATATTCCTTATGGCATGTCTGGCGATGATAAAACTTTTCAAACGGCAGCCCCGATCTAAAAGAGCT
GACAGGGAAATGGTCAGAAAAAGAAACGTGCACCCGCCCGTCTGGACGCGCCGCTCACCCGCACGGCAGA
GACCAATCAGTAAAAATCAACGGTTAACGACATTACTATATATATAATATAGGAAGCATTTAATAGAACA
GCATCGTAATATATGTGTACTTTGCAGTTATGACGCCAGATGGCAGTAGTGGAAGATATTCTTTATTGAA
AAATAGCTTGTCACCTTACGTACAATCTTGATCCGGAGCTTTTCTTTTTTTGCCGATTAAGAATTCGGTC
GAAAAAAGAAAAGGAGAGGGCCAAGAGGGAGGGCATTGGTGACTATTGAGCACGTGAGTATACGTGATTA
AGCACACAAAGGCAGCTTGGAGTATGCTCGTTAAAGTGTGTGGTTTGCAAACCGTTGAAGCTGCAAAGAC
TGCTGTGGATGATGGTGCTGATTACTTAGGTATCATTTGTGTTCCCGGTAGGAAAAGAACCATTGACTCA
TCTGTTGCGAAAGGTATTTCAACTGCAGTTCACCAACAAGAGAACGTGAAAGGTACTAAACTAGTCGGGG
TGTTTAGAAATCAGTCCGTTGATGATGTCCTTCAACTGTACCACGAATATAATCTAGATGTGATACAATT
ACATGGAGATGAAGATATTAAAGAATACAGATCTTTGATCCCATCTTCAATTCCAATCATTAAGAGGTTC
CAGTTCCCACAGGATTGTGAATTACTACTGGACCTGTATGAACACGTAGACAATGTGCTGACGTTGTTCG
ATTCTGGTGAAGGTGGCACTGGTGAGAAATTGAATTGGAGTGCAATTTCCAGTTGGTCTGCAAGTCATCC
CGAGATAAAATTCATTATCGCTGGTGGATTGAATCCTGATAACGTTTCTGTTGCCATTAATATGTTACCA
AATGCGATCGGTGTCGATGTAAGTGGAGGAGTAGAGACTGATGGTATCAAGGATTTAGAAAAGGTAAAGC
TATTCATCCAGCAGGCCTCTCAATAGAGGAAAAAACGTATCTTTCTTCAATTACACATACGTATATATAA
ATTGATATATATATAGTGAATGATCGTTCCGCGGCCGCTCTAGGGTACCGGGCCCCCCCTCGAGGTCGAC
GGTATCGATAAGCTTGAATTCTTATTACGATCCTCGCGCCCCCTACCCACCGTACTCGTCAATTCCAAGG
GCATCGGTAAACATCTGCTCAAACTCGAAGTCGGCCATATCCAGAGCGCCGTAGGGGGCGGAGTCGTGGG
GGGTAAATCCCGGACCCGGGGAATCCCCGTCCCCCAACATGTCCAGATCGAAATCGTCTAGCGCGTCGGC
ATGCGCCATCGCCACGTCCTCGCCGTCTAAGTGGAGCTCGTCCCCCAGGCTGACATCGGTCGGGGGGGCC
GTCGACAGTCTGCGCGTGTGTCCCGCGGGGAGAAAGGACAGGCGCGGAGCCGCCAGCCCCGCCTCTTCGG
GGGCGTCGTCGTCCGGGAGATCGAGCAGGCCCTCGATGGTAGACCCGTAATTGTTTTTCGTACGCGCGCG
GCTGTACGCGGACCCACTTTCACATTTAAGTTGTTTTTCTAATCCGCATATGATCAATTCAAGGCCGAAT
AAGAAGGCTGGCTCTGCACCTTGGTGATCAAATAATTCGATAGCTTGTCGTAATAATGGCGGCATACTAT
CAGTAGTAGGTGTTTCCCTTTCTTCTTTAGCGACTTGATGCTCTTGATCTTCCAATACGCAACCTAAAGT
AAAATGCCCCACAGCGCTGAGTGCATATAATGCATTCTCTAGTGAAAAACCTTGTTGGCATAAAAAGGCT
AATTGATTTTCGAGAGTTTCATACTGTTTTTCTGTAGGCCGTGTACCTAAATGTACTTTTGCTCCATCGC
GATGACTTAGTAAAGCACATCTAAAACTTTTAGCGTTATTACGTAAAAAATCTTGCCAGCTTTCCCCTTC
TAAAGGGCAAAAGTGAGTATGGTGCCTATCTAACATCTCAATGGCTAAGGCGTCGAGCAAAGCCCGCTTA
TTTTTTACATGCCAATACAATGTAGGCTGCTCTACACCTAGCTTCTGGGCGAGTTTACGGGTTGTTAAAC
CTTCGATTCCGACCTCATTAAGCAGCTCTAATGCGCTGTTAATCACTTTACTTTTATCTAATCTAGACAT
ATGAATTAATTCGGGGCCGCGGAGGCTGGATCGGTCCCGGTGTCTTCTATGGAGGTCAAAACAGCGTGGA
TGGCGTCTCCAGGCGATCTGACGGTTCACTAAACGAGCTCTGCTTATATAGACCTCCCACCGTACACGCC
TACCGCCCATTTGCGTCAATGGGGCGGAGTTGTTACGACATTTTGGAAAGTCCCGTTGATTTTGGTGCCA
AAACAAACTCCCATTGACGTCAATGGGGTGGAGACTTGGAAATCCCCGTGAGTCAAACCGCTATCCACGC
CCATTGATGTACTGCCAAAACCGCATCACCATGGTAATAGCGATGACTAATACGTAGATGTACTGCCAAG
TAGGAAAGTCCCATAAGGTCATGTACTGGGCATAATGCCAGGCGGGCCATTTACCGTCATTGACGTCAAT
AGGGGGCGTACTTGGCATATGATACACTTGATGTACTGCCAAGTGGGCAGTTTACCGTAAATACTCCACC
CATTGACGTCAATGGAAAGTCCCTATTGGCGTTACTATGGGAACATACGTCATTATTGACGTCAATGGGC
GGGGGTCGTTGGGCGGTCAGCCAGGCGGGCCATTTACCGTAAGTTATGTAACGCGGAACTCCATATATGG
GCTATGAACTAATGACCCCGTAATTGATTACTATTAATAACTAGTCAATAATCAATGTCAACATGGCGGT
AATGTTGGACATGAGCCAATATAAATGTACATATTATGATATGGATACAACGTATGCAATGGGCCAAGCT
CCTCGAGTAATTCGCGCCACTTCTAAATAAGCGAATTTCTTATGATTTATGATTTTTATTATTAAATAAG
TTATAAAAAAAATAAGTGTATACAAATTTTAAAGTGACTCTTAGGTTTTAAAACGAAAATTCTTATTCTT
GAGTAACTCTTTCCTGTAGGTCAGGTTGCTTTCTCAGGTATAGTATGAGGTCGCTCTTATTGACCACACC
TCTACCGGCAGATCCGCTAGGGATAACAGGGTAATATAGATCAATTCCTCGATCGAGTTTACCACTCCCT
ATCAGTGATAGAGAAAAGTGAAAGTCGAGTTTACCACTCCCTATCAGTGATAGAGAAAAGTGAAAGTCGA
GTTTACCACTCCCTATCAGTGATAGAGAAAAGTGAAAGTCGAGTTTACCACTCCCTATCAGTGATAGAGA
AAAGTGAAAGTCGAGTTTACCACTCCCTATCAGTGATAGAGAAAAGTGAAAGTCGAGTTTACCACTCCCT
ATCAGTGATAGAGAAAAGTGAAAGTCGAGTTTACCACTCCCTATCAGTGATAGAGAAAAGTGAAAGTCGA
GCTCGGTACCCTATGGCATGCATGTGCTCTGTATGTATATAAAACTCTTGTTTTCTTCTTTTCTCTAAAT
ATTCTTTCCTTATACATTAGGTCCTTTGTAGCATAAATTACTATACTTCTATAGACACGCAAACACAAAT
ACACACACTAAATTACCGGATCAATTCGGGGGATCCGTTTAAACAGGCCTGTTAACATCGATAGCGGCCG
ATGTCTAAAGGTGAAGAATTATTCACTGGTGTTGTCCCAATTTTGGTTGAATTAGATGGTGATGTTAATG
GTCACAAATTTTCTGTCTCCGGTGAAGGTGAAGGTGATGCTACTTACGGTAAATTGACCTTAAAATTTAT
TTGTACTACTGGTAAATTGCCAGTTCCATGGCCAACCTTAGTCACTACTTTAACTTATGGTGTTCAATGT
TTTTCTAGATACCCAGATCATATGAAACAACATGACTTTTTCAAGTCTGCCATGCCAGAAGGTTATGTTC
AAGAAAGAACTATTTTTTTCAAAGATGACGGTAACTACAAGACCAGAGCTGAAGTCAAGTTTGAAGGTGA
TACCTTAGTTAATAGAATCGAATTAAAAGGTATTGATTTTAAAGAAGATGGTAACATTTTAGGTCACAAA
TTGGAATACAACTATAACTCTCACAATGTTTACATCATGGCTGACAAACAAAAGAATGGTATCAAAGTTA
ACTTCAAAATTAGACACAACATTGAAGATGGTTCTGTTCAATTAGCTGACCATTATCAACAAAATACTCC
AATTGGTGATGGTCCAGTCTTGTTACCAGACAACCATTACTTATCCACTCAATCTGCCTTATCCAAAGAT
CCAAACGAAAAGAGAGACCACATGGTCTTGTTAGAATTTGTTACTGCTGCTGGTATTACCCATGGTATTG
ATGAATTGTACAAAGGAGCCGGAACAAGTGACATGATGACTCACACATTACCAAGCGAACAGACACGTCT
TGTTCCTGGATCTGACTCGAGCTCTCGTCCTAAAAAGAGACGGATCTCGAAGAGATCAAAGATAATAGTA
TCCACTGTGGTCTGTATTGGTTTGTTGCTGGTTTTAGTGCAACTGGCATTTCCAAGCAGTTTTGCATTAC
GTTCTGCATCACACAAGAAGAAGAATGTCATATTCTTCGTGACGGATGGGATGGGACCTGCGTCTTTGTC
CATGGCAAGATCATTCAACCAGCATGTTAATGATTTACCTATAGACGACATCCTGACACTTGACGAGCAT
TTTATCGGGTCTTCGAGAACAAGGTCCTCGGACTCACTAGTCACTGACTCAGCTGCGGGCGCCACCGCAT
TTGCATGTGCATTAAAGAGCTATAATGGGGCCATCGGTGTTGATCCGCATCACAGACCTTGTGGTACAGT
GCTCGAGGCGGCTAAGTTAGCAGGTTATCTCACTGGGCTTGTTGTTACGACAAGAATCACAGATGCCACT
CCGGCTTCATTCAGTTCACATGTTGATTACAGATGGCAGGAAGATCTTATCGCTACGCACCAGTTAGGCG
AATATCCTCTGGGGAGAGTAGTAGACTTACTCATGGGTGGCGGCAGGAGCCATTTCTACCCTCAAGGCGA
AAAGGCTTCTCCATATGGTCACCACGGTGCTAGAAAAGATGGAAGAGATTTAATCGATGAGGCTCAATCT
AATGGCTGGCAGTACGTGGGTGACCGTAAAAATTTTGATTCTTTGTTGAAAAGCCACGGTGAAAACGTTA
CTTTACCTTTCTTGGGTCTCTTTGCAGATAACGACATTCCTTTTGAAATTGACAGAGATGAAAAGGAGTA
TCCTTCCCTTAAGGAACAAGTCAAGGTGGCTTTGGGTGCCTTGGAAAAAGCTTCCAATGAGGACAAAGAT
TCTAATGGGTTTTTCTTAATGGTGGAAGGCTCCAGAATTGATCATGCTGGTCACCAAAACGATCCAGCTT
CGCAGGTAAGGGAGGTGTTGGCTTTCGATGAAGCATTCCAATACGTTTTGGAGTTTGCTGAAAATTCCGA
TACGGAGACTGTTTTGGTCTCTACGTCGGATCATGAAACGGGTGGTTTAGTCACTTCAAGACAAGTCACT
GCTAGCTATCCTCAGTATGTCTGGTATCCACAGGTGCTCGCCAACGCCACCCATTCAGGTGAGTTTTTGA
AAAGAAAACTAGTAGATTTTGTTCATGAGCATAAGGGCGCAAGCAGCAAAATAGAAAATTTCATCAAACA
TGAGATCCTGGAAAAAGATTTGGGTATTTACGATTACACGGATAGCGATTTAGAAACATTAATTCATTTG
GATGACAACGCAAATGCTATCCAAGACAAACTGAATGACATGGTATCATTTAGGGCCCAAATTGGCTGGA
CCACGCATGGTCACAGCGCAGTCGACGTCAACATATATGCATACGCCAATAAGAAAGCTACATGGTCATA
TGTCTTGAACAATTTACAAGGCAATCACGAAAATACGGAAGTTGGCCAGTTCTTAGAAAACTTTTTAGAA
TTGAACCTGAACGAAGTCACTGATTTGATTAGGGACACCAAACACACATCAGATTTTGATGCTACAGAAA
TAGCTAGTGAAGTACAACATTATGACGAATACTACCATGAGTTGACCAACTGATCCTATCTAACTCTCCC
TCTTTTTTCACATATTATTTAATACGTTATAATTTATTTGAATATATATATATATATATATGTATATATA
CTAACCGCATGACACGTACTGTATCGCATTTCGTTTCGGAGTGCAGGCGAGTTTTAGGTGCATTCTATAG
CGTGAAGAAGTGAAATCTCGTCATTTCTTCAAGTTATGCCATTCAGTCCAGATTGTTTCACATGCTTTCA
TATAGTCATTTTTGTCGTCGCGAACTTCAAATTTGAAAACATCATCATACAGAGAGATTTCTCCAATAAT
GATCCTTTCTTTGTCGTTGTCATCATCGGCATCGTCGTTAAGTGAAGCTTGATATCGAATTCCTGCAGCC
CGGGGGATCCACTAGTTCTAGAGCGGCCGCCACCGCGGTGGGTTATTACTGAGTAGTATTTATTTAAGTA
TTGTTTGTGCACTTGCCTGCAGGCCTTTTGAAAAGCAAGCATAAAAGATCTAAACATAAAATCTGTAAAA
TAACAAGATGTAAAGATAATGCTAAATCATTTGGCTTTTTGATTGATTGTACAGGAAAATATACATCGCA
GGGGGTTGACTTTTACCATTTCACCGCAATGGAATCAAACTTGTTGAAGAGAATGTTCACAGGCGCATAC
GCTACAATGACCCGATTCTTGCTAGCCTTTTCTCGGTCTTGCAAACAACCGCCGGCAGCTTAGTATATAA
ATACACATGTACATACCTCTCTCCGTATCCTCGTAATCATTTTCTTGTATTTATCGTCTTTTCGCTGTAA
AAACTTTATCACACTTATCTCAAATACACTTATTAACCGCTTTTACTATTATCTTCTACGCTGACAGTAA
TATCAAACAGTGACACATATTAAACACAGTGGTTTCTTTGCATAAACACCATCAGCCTCAAGTCGTCAAG
TAAAGATTTCGTGTTCATGCAGATAGATAACAATCTATATGTTGATAATTAGCGTTGCCTCATCAATGCG
AGATCCGTTTAACCGGACCCTAGTGCACTTACCCCACGTTCGGTCCACTGTGTGCCGAACATGCTCCTTC
ACTATTTTAACATGTGGAATTCTTGAAAGAATGAAATCGCCATGCCAAGCCATCACACGGTCTTTTATGC
AATTGATTGACCGCCTGCAACACATAGGCAGTAAAATTTTTACTGAAACGTATATAATCATCATAAGCGA
CAAGTGAGGCAACACCTTTGTTACCACATTGACAACCCCAGGTATTCATACTTCCTATTAGCGGAATCAG
GAGTGCAAAAAGAGAAAATAAAAGTAAAAAGGTAGGGCAACACATAGTATGAATACAAACGTTCCAATAT
TCAGTTCTCCGGTCAGAGATTTACCAAGGTCTTTCGAACAAAAACATTTAGCGGTTGTAGACAATTCGCC
CTATAGTGAGTCGTATTACAATTCACTGGCCGTCGTTTTACAACGTCGTGACTGGGAAAACCCTGGCGTT
ACCCAACTTAATCGCCTTGCAGCACATCCCCCTTTCGCCAGCTGGCGTAATAGCGAAGAGGCCCGCACCG
ATCGCCCTTCCCAACAGTTGCGCAGCCTGAATGGCGAATGGG
[124 nt withheld, positions 8443-8566]
C
[91 nt withheld, positions 8568-8658]
A
[49 nt withheld, positions 8660-8708]
CCTTTGACGTTGGAGTCCACGTTCTTT
[37 nt withheld, positions 8736-8772]
ACCCTATCTCGGTCTATTCTTTTGATTTATAAGGGATTTTGCCGATTTCGGCCTATTGGTTAAAAAATGA
GCTGATTTAACAAAAATTTAACGCGAATTTTAACAAAATATTAACGCTTACAATTTAGGTGGCACTTTTC
GGGGAAATGTGCGCGGAACCCCTATTTGTTTATTTTTCTAAATACATTCAAATATGTATCCGCTCATGAG
ACAATAACCCTGATAAATGCTTCAATAATATTGAAAAAGGAAGAGTATGAGTATTCAACATTTCCGTGTC
GCCCTTATTCCCTTTTTTGCGGCATTTTGCCTTCCTGTTTTTGCTCACCCAGAAACGCTGGTGAAAGTAA
AAGATGCTGAAGATCAGTTGGGTGCACGAGTGGGTTACATCGAACTGGATCTCAACAGCGGTAAGATCCT
TGAGAGTTTTCGCCCCGAAGAACGTTTTCCAATGATGAGCACTTTTAAAGTTCTGCTATGTGGCGCGGTA
TTATCCCGTATTGACGCCGGGCAAGAGCAACTCGGTCGCCGCATACACTATTCTCAGAATGACTTGGTTG
AGTACTCACCAGTCACAGAAAAGCATCTTACGGATGGCATGACAGTAAGAGAATTATGCAGTGCTGCCAT
AACCATGAGTGATAACACTGCGGCCAACTTACTTCTGACAACGATCGGAGGACCGAAGGAGCTAACCGCT
TTTTTGCACAACATGGGGGATCATGTAACTCGCCTTGATCGTTGGGAACCGGAGCTGAATGAAGCCATAC
CAAACGACGAGCGTGACACCACGATGCCTGTAGCAATGGCAACAACGTTGCGCAAACTATTAACTGGCGA
ACTACTTACTCTAGCTTCCCGGCAACAATTAATAGACTGGATGGAGGCGGATAAAGTTGCAGGACCACTT
CTGCGCTCGGCCCTTCCGGCTGGCTGGTTTATTGCTGATAAATCTGGAGCCGGTGAGCGTGGGTCTCGCG
GTATCATTGCAGCACTGGGGCCAGATGGTAAGCCCTCCCGTATCGTAGTTATCTACACGACGGGGAGTCA
GGCAACTATGGATGAACGAAATAGACAGATCGCTGAGATAGGTGCCTCACTGATTAAGCATTGGTAACTG
TCAGACCAAGTTTACTCATATATACTTTAGATTGATTTAAAACTTCATTTTTAATTTAAAAGGATCTAGG
TGAAGATCCTTTTTGATAATCTCATGACCAAAATCCCTTAACGTGAGTTTTCGTTCCACTGAGCGTCAGA
CCCCGTAGAAAAGATCAAAGGATCTTCTTGAGATCCTTTTTTTCTGCGCGTAATCTGCTGCTTGCAAACA
AAAAAACCACCGCTACCAGCGGTGGTTTGTTTGCCGGATCAAGAGCTACCAACTCTTTTTCCGAAGGTAA
CTGGCTTCAGCAGAGCGCAGATACCAAATACTGTTCTTCTAGTGTAGCCGTAGTTAGGCCACCACTTCAA
GAACTCTGTAGCACCGCCTACATACCTCGCTCTGCTAATCCTGTTACCAGTGGCTGCTGCCAGTGGCGAT
AAGTCGTGTCTTACCGGGTTGGACTCAAGACGATAGTTACCGGATAAGGCGCAGCGGTCGGGCTGAACGG
GGGGTTCGTGCACACAGCCCAGCTTGGAGCGAACGACCTACACCGAACTGAGATACCTACAGCGTGAGCT
ATGAGAAAGCGCCACGCTTCCCGAAGGGAGAAAGGCGGACAGGTATCCGGTAAGCGGCAGGGTCGGAACA
GGAGAGCGCACGAGGGAGCTTCCAGGGGGAAACGCCTGGTATCTTTATAGTCCTGTCGGGTTTCGCCACC
TCTGACTTGAGCGTCGATTTTTGTGATGCTCGTCAGGGGGGCGGAGCCTATGGAAAAACGCCAGCAACGC
GGCCTTTTTACGGTTCCTGGCCTTTTGCTGGCCTTTTGCTCACATGTTCTTTCCTGCGTTATCCCCTGAT
TCTGTGGATAACCGTATTACCGCCTTTGAGTGAGCTGATACCGCTCGCCGCAGCCGAACGACCGAGCGCA
GCGAGTCAGTGAGCGAGGAAGCGGAAGAGCGCCCAATACGCAAACCGCCTCTCCCCGCGCGTTGGCCGAT
TCATTAATGCAGCTGGCACGACAGGTTTCCCGACTGGAAAGCGGGCAGTGAGCGCAACGCAATTAATGTG
AGTTAGCTCACTCATTAGGCACCCCAGGCTTTACACTTTATGCTCCCGGCTCGTATGTTGTGTGGAATTG
TGAGCGGATAACAATTT
Features (pLannotate 1.2.2; 26 found; start..end, strand, type, name):
     42..60      +  promoter       T3 promoter: promoter for bacteriophage T3 RNA polymerase
     72..479     -  CDS            SOK1 (fragment): SOK1_YEAST - Experimental evidence at protein level: Swiss-Prot protein existence level 1. High copy suppressor of a cyclic AMP-dependent protein kinase mutant. From Saccharomyces cerevisiae (strain ATCC 204508 / S288c) (Baker's yeast).
    796..1073    +  promoter       TRP1 promoter: S. cerevisiae TRP1
   1074..1703    +  CDS            TRP1: TRPF_KLULA - Protein inferred from homology: Swiss-Prot protein existence level 3. From Kluyveromyces lactis (strain ATCC 8585 / CBS 2359 / DSM 70799 / NBRC 1267 / NRRL Y-1140 / WM37) (Yeast) (Candida sphaerica).
   1794..1837    -  misc_feature   MCS (fragment): pBluescript multiple cloning site
   1863..2870    -  CDS            tTA: tetracycline-controlled transactivator, comprising a fusion of the tetracycline repressor TetR with the C-terminal activation domain of herpes simplex virus VP16 In the Tet-Off® system, tTA binds to the Tet-responsive element and stimulates transcription only in the absence of tetracycline or doxycycline.
   2976..3179    -  promoter       CMV promoter: human cytomegalovirus (CMV) immediate early promoter
   3180..3559    -  enhancer       CMV enhancer: human cytomegalovirus immediate early enhancer
   3671..3858    +  terminator     ADH1 terminator: S. cerevisiae ADH1; transcription terminator for the S. cerevisiae alcohol dehydrogenase 1 (ADH1) gene
   3916..4186    +  protein_bind   tetracycline response element: contains seven copies of the tetracycline operator tetO tetracycline repressor TetR
   4411..5124    +  CDS            GFP (S65T): GFP (S65T) is a basic (constitutively fluorescent) green fluorescent protein published in 1995, derived from Aequorea victoria.
   5143..6840    +  CDS            PHO8: PPB_YEAST - Experimental evidence at protein level: Swiss-Prot protein existence level 1. Phosphatase with broad substrate specificity. A truncated (soluble) version of the protein is responsible for the production of (E,E)-farnesol from (E,E)-farnesyl diphosphate. Acts as a fructose-2,6- bisphosphate 6-phosphatase (PubMed:1848184). From Saccharomyces cerevisiae (strain ATCC 204508 / S288c) (Baker's yeast).
   7024..7188    -  CDS            DIG2 (fragment): DIG2_YEAST - Also known as RST2. Experimental evidence at protein level: Swiss-Prot protein existence level 1. DIG2 and DIG1 are negative regulators of the filamentation and pheromone induced mating program. DIG1 and DIG2 inhibit the transcriptional activity of STE12 by direct protein-protein interaction. DIG2 binds to the DNA binding domain (DBD) of STE12 and thus inhibits transcription when overexpressed. From Saccharomyces cerevisiae (strain ATCC 204508 / S288c) (Baker's yeast).
   7185..7251    -  misc_feature   MCS (fragment): pBluescript multiple cloning site
   7251..7927    +  rep_origin     ARS1 (fragment): S. cerevisiae autonomously replicating sequence ARS1/ARS416
   8169..8252    +  CDS            GAL3 (fragment): GAL3_YEAST - Experimental evidence at protein level: Swiss-Prot protein existence level 1. The GAL3 regulatory function is required for rapid induction of the galactose system. At normal induction, galactose in the presence of the GAL3 protein may lead to the induction of the GAL genes, including GAL1. Then the galactokinase protein (GAL1) in the presence of galactose may reinforce the induction leading to a higher expression level. Upon depletion of galactose, the inducing activity of the galactokinase protein may decrease, after which transcription of the GAL genes, including GAL1, may decre
   8260..8278    -  promoter       T7 promoter: promoter for bacteriophage T7 RNA polymerase
   8281..8438    +  CDS            lacZα (fragment): LacZα fragment of β-galactosidase; lacZ fragment
   8443..8871    +  rep_origin     f1 ori (sequence partly withheld): f1 bacteriophage origin of replication; arrow indicates direction of (+) strand synthesis
   8924..9028    +  promoter       AmpR promoter: bla
   9029..9889    +  CDS            AmpR: β-lactamase; bla; confers resistance to ampicillin, carbenicillin, and related antibiotics
  10060..10648   +  rep_origin     ori: high-copy-number ColE1/pMB1/pBR322/pUC origin of replication
  10831..10923   +  CDS            lacI (fragment): lac repressor; lacI; The lac repressor binds to the lac operator to inhibit transcription in E. coli. This inhibition can be relieved by adding lactose or isopropyl-β-D-thiogalactopyranoside (IPTG).
  10936..10957   +  protein_bind   CAP binding site: CAP binding activates transcription in the presence of cAMP. E. coli catabolite activator protein
  10972..11002   +  promoter       lac promoter: promoter for the E. coli lac operon
  11006..11028   +  protein_bind   lac operator (fragment): The lac repressor binds to the lac operator to inhibit transcription in E. coli. This inhibition can be relieved by adding lactose or isopropyl-β-D-thiogalactopyranoside (IPTG). lac repressor encoded by lacI
