[The description below was written by a language model from this plasmid's Addgene catalogue record and pLannotate feature annotations shown in this document.]
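Description:
BS-TRP1-TetOff(7repeats)-GFP-Pho8 is an 11 kb yeast expression plasmid built on a pBluescript-derived backbone (BS-TRP1). In E. coli it is maintained at high copy through the ColE1/pUC-type origin and selected with ampicillin via the β-lactamase gene. The backbone also retains the f1 origin, T3 and T7 promoters, and lac/lacZα remnants flanking split fragments of the pBluescript multiple cloning site. For yeast, a TRP1 marker with its own promoter allows selection in trp1 auxotrophic strains. The annotation also detects a fragment of ARS1, along with short pieces of SOK1, GAL3 and DIG2 that most likely represent genomic sequence flanking the cloned TRP1 and PHO8 regions. No centromere or 2μ element is annotated, and the record does not state whether the plasmid is meant to be integrated or maintained episomally.

The payload is a self-contained Tet-Off system. A tetracycline response element with seven tetO copies sits upstream of GFP (S65T) fused in frame to the N terminus of S. cerevisiae PHO8, which encodes a phosphatase of broad substrate specificity. In the opposite orientation, the tetracycline-controlled transactivator tTA (TetR fused to the VP16 activation domain) is expressed from a CMV enhancer/promoter. An ADH1 terminator lies between the two units. tTA binds the tetO repeats and drives GFP-Pho8 transcription only in the absence of tetracycline or doxycycline, so adding the drug shuts off new synthesis. That makes it possible to follow the fate of an existing pool of the fluorescent protein. This fits the associated study of vacuolar membrane protein turnover in yeast approaching stationary phase.
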