Addgene plasmid #207011: BS-TRP1-TetOff(7repeats)-GFP-Pho8
Purpose: Tet-Off controlled GFP-Pho8 with TRP1 selection. Tetracycline-controlled transactivator (tTA) present on same plasmid.
Depositing lab: Zhiping Xie. Depositing organization: Shanghai Jiao Tong University. Publication: Membrane recruitment of Atg8 by Hfl1 facilitates turnover of vacuolar membrane proteins in yeast cells approaching stationary phase. He CW, Cui XF, Ma SJ, Xu Q, Ran YP, Chen WZ, Mu JX, Li H, Zhu J, Gong Q, Xie Z. BMC Biol. 2021 Jun 4;19(1):117. doi: 10.1186/s12915-021-01048-7. PubMed 34088313.
Backbone
  Vector backbone: BS-TRP1
  Vector type: Yeast Expression
Growth in bacteria
  Bacterial resistance: Ampicillin, 100 μg/mL
  Growth temperature: 37°C
  Growth strain: DH5alpha
  Copy number: High Copy
Gene/Insert
  Gene/Insert name: Pho8
  Species: S. cerevisiae (budding yeast)
  Tag / fusion protein: GFP (N terminal on insert)
  Cloning method: Restriction Enzyme; 5′ cloning site unknown (unknown if destroyed)
Terms and licenses: Academic/Nonprofit Terms; Industry Terms: Not Available to Industry
How to cite: BS-TRP1-TetOff(7repeats)-GFP-Pho8 was a gift from Zhiping Xie (Addgene plasmid # 207011 ; http://n2t.net/addgene:207011 ; RRID:Addgene_207011)
